Addgene plasmid #41142: pOPINB
Purpose: (Empty Backbone)
Depositing lab: Ray Owens. Depositing organization: University of Oxford.
Backbone
  Vector backbone: pET28a
  Backbone manufacturer: Merck
  Vector type: Bacterial Expression
Growth in bacteria
  Bacterial resistance: Kanamycin, 50 μg/mL
  Growth temperature: 37°C
  Growth strain: DH5alpha
  Copy number: Unknown
Terms and licenses: Academic/Nonprofit Terms; Industry Terms: Not Available to Industry
How to cite: pOPINB was a gift from Ray Owens (Addgene plasmid # 41142 ; http://n2t.net/addgene:41142 ; RRID:Addgene_41142)
