[The description below was written by a language model from this plasmid's Addgene catalogue record and pLannotate feature annotations shown in this document.]
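Description:
pOPINB is an empty bacterial expression backbone derived from pET28a, intended to receive a coding sequence for T7-driven protein production in E. coli. The depositor's full sequence is 5,642 nt. The plasmid is selected with kanamycin through the aph(3')-Ia gene. It replicates from a ColE1/pMB1-type origin accompanied by the bom mobility region and the rop gene, which normally moderates copy number, although the catalogue lists copy number as unknown. An f1 origin is also present, allowing single-stranded DNA production with helper phage. The short tetracycline-resistance fragments, the partial AmpR promoter and a predicted E. coli open reading frame appear to be non-functional pBR322-lineage remnants typical of pET backbones.

The expression cassette consists of a T7 promoter followed directly by a lac operator, the phage T7 gene 10 ribosome binding site and, downstream, a T7 terminator. A plasmid-borne lacI gene with its own promoter supplies the repressor, so expression is held off until IPTG is added in a host that provides T7 RNA polymerase. Just after the RBS the annotation picks up a short fragment matched to a His-containing composite tag, and a further short His-type match lies just before the terminator. These suggest polyhistidine coding sequence flanking the cloning region, but the record does not define the exact tag or any protease cleavage site.

Between these elements sits a lac promoter/operator with a CAP site driving lacZα. This arrangement is consistent with a stuffer that is replaced by the insert and allows blue/white screening of recombinants, though the record does not state the cloning method. The short hit to a T7 gene 10B-derived solubility tag near the terminator is probably residual vector sequence rather than a functional fusion partner.
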