Features (pLannotate 1.2.2; 23 found; start..end, strand, type, name):
     12..467     +  rep_origin     f1 ori (sequence partly withheld): f1 bacteriophage origin of replication; arrow indicates direction of (+) strand synthesis
    494..551     +  promoter       AmpR promoter (fragment): bla
    560..1375    -  CDS            KanR: aminoglycoside phosphotransferase; aph(3')-Ia; confers resistance to kanamycin in bacteria or G418 (Geneticin®) in eukaryotes
   1497..2085    +  rep_origin     ori: high-copy-number ColE1/pMB1/pBR322/pUC origin of replication
   2271..2413    -  misc_feature   bom: basis of mobility region from pBR322
   2515..2706    -  CDS            rop: Rop protein, which maintains plasmids at low copy number; rop
   2723..3103    +  CDS            YPB1_ECOLX: Protein predicted: Swiss-Prot protein existence level 4. From Escherichia coli.
   3175..3466    -  CDS            TcR (fragment): tetracycline efflux protein; tet; confers resistance to tetracycline
   3481..3502    -  protein_bind   CAP binding site: CAP binding activates transcription in the presence of cAMP. E. coli catabolite activator protein
   3515..4597    -  CDS            lacI: lac repressor; lacI; The lac repressor binds to the lac operator to inhibit transcription in E. coli. This inhibition can be relieved by adding lactose or isopropyl-β-D-thiogalactopyranoside (IPTG).
   4598..4675    -  promoter       lacI promoter: lacI
   4683..4962    -  CDS            TcR (fragment): tetracycline efflux protein; tet; confers resistance to tetracycline
   4984..5002    +  promoter       T7 promoter: promoter for bacteriophage T7 RNA polymerase
   5003..5027    +  protein_bind   lac operator: The lac repressor binds to the lac operator to inhibit transcription in E. coli. This inhibition can be relieved by adding lactose or isopropyl-β-D-thiogalactopyranoside (IPTG). lac repressor encoded by lacI
   5042..5064    +  RBS            RBS: efficient ribosome binding site from bacteriophage T7 gene 10 (Olins and Rangwala, 1989)
   5083..5099    +  CDS            capTEV™ (fragment): composite tag for in vivo biotinylation, TEV protease cleavage, and 6xHis tagging
   5174..5195    +  protein_bind   CAP binding site: CAP binding activates transcription in the presence of cAMP. E. coli catabolite activator protein
   5210..5240    +  promoter       lac promoter: promoter for the E. coli lac operon
   5248..5264    +  protein_bind   lac operator: The lac repressor binds to the lac operator to inhibit transcription in E. coli. This inhibition can be relieved by adding lactose or isopropyl-β-D-thiogalactopyranoside (IPTG). lac repressor encoded by lacI
   5284..5457    +  CDS            lacZα: LacZα fragment of β-galactosidase; lacZ fragment
   5486..5503    +  CDS            9xHis (fragment): 9xHis affinity tag
   5513..5562    +  CDS            SET1 (fragment): solubility-enhancement tag derived from T7 phage gene 10B
   5570..5617    +  terminator     T7 terminator: transcription terminator for bacteriophage T7 RNA polymerase
>Addgene plasmid #41142 | pOPINB | depositor full sequence | sequence record 54742 | pOPINB sequence 5642 bps
TGGCGAATGGG
[124 nt withheld, positions 12-135]
C
[91 nt withheld, positions 137-227]
A
[49 nt withheld, positions 229-277]
CCTTTGACGTTGGAGTCCACGTTCTTT
[37 nt withheld, positions 305-341]
ACCCTATCTCGGTCTATTCTTTTGATTTATAAGGGATTTTGCCGATTTCGGCCTATTGGTTAAAAAATGA
GCTGATTTAACAAAAATTTAACGCGAATTTTAACAAAATATTAACGTTTACAATTTCAGGTGGCACTTTT
CGGGGAAATGTGCGCGGAACCCCTATTTGTTTATTTTTCTAAATACATTCAAATATGTATCCGCTCATGA
ATTAATTCTTAGAAAAACTCATCGAGCATCAAATGAAACTGCAATTTATTCATATCAGGATTATCAATAC
CATATTTTTGAAAAAGCCGTTTCTGTAATGAAGGAGAAAACTCACCGAGGCAGTTCCATAGGATGGCAAG
ATCCTGGTATCGGTCTGCGATTCCGACTCGTCCAACATCAATACAACCTATTAATTTCCCCTCGTCAAAA
ATAAGGTTATCAAGTGAGAAATCACCATGAGTGACGACTGAATCCGGTGAGAATGGCAAAAGTTTATGCA
TTTCTTTCCAGACTTGTTCAACAGGCCAGCCATTACGCTCGTCATCAAAATCACTCGCATCAACCAAACC
GTTATTCATTCGTGATTGCGCCTGAGCGAGACGAAATACGCGATCGCTGTTAAAAGGACAATTACAAACA
GGAATCGAATGCAACCGGCGCAGGAACACTGCCAGCGCATCAACAATATTTTCACCTGAATCAGGATATT
CTTCTAATACCTGGAATGCTGTTTTCCCGGGGATCGCAGTGGTGAGTAACCATGCATCATCAGGAGTACG
GATAAAATGCTTGATGGTCGGAAGAGGCATAAATTCCGTCAGCCAGTTTAGTCTGACCATCTCATCTGTA
ACATCATTGGCAACGCTACCTTTGCCATGTTTCAGAAACAACTCTGGCGCATCGGGCTTCCCATACAATC
GATAGATTGTCGCACCTGATTGCCCGACATTATCGCGAGCCCATTTATACCCATATAAATCAGCATCCAT
GTTGGAATTTAATCGCGGCCTAGAGCAAGACGTTTCCCGTTGAATATGGCTCATAACACCCCTTGTATTA
CTGTTTATGTAAGCAGACAGTTTTATTGTTCATGACCAAAATCCCTTAACGTGAGTTTTCGTTCCACTGA
GCGTCAGACCCCGTAGAAAAGATCAAAGGATCTTCTTGAGATCCTTTTTTTCTGCGCGTAATCTGCTGCT
TGCAAACAAAAAAACCACCGCTACCAGCGGTGGTTTGTTTGCCGGATCAAGAGCTACCAACTCTTTTTCC
GAAGGTAACTGGCTTCAGCAGAGCGCAGATACCAAATACTGTCCTTCTAGTGTAGCCGTAGTTAGGCCAC
CACTTCAAGAACTCTGTAGCACCGCCTACATACCTCGCTCTGCTAATCCTGTTACCAGTGGCTGCTGCCA
GTGGCGATAAGTCGTGTCTTACCGGGTTGGACTCAAGACGATAGTTACCGGATAAGGCGCAGCGGTCGGG
CTGAACGGGGGGTTCGTGCACACAGCCCAGCTTGGAGCGAACGACCTACACCGAACTGAGATACCTACAG
CGTGAGCTATGAGAAAGCGCCACGCTTCCCGAAGGGAGAAAGGCGGACAGGTATCCGGTAAGCGGCAGGG
TCGGAACAGGAGAGCGCACGAGGGAGCTTCCAGGGGGAAACGCCTGGTATCTTTATAGTCCTGTCGGGTT
TCGCCACCTCTGACTTGAGCGTCGATTTTTGTGATGCTCGTCAGGGGGGCGGAGCCTATGGAAAAACGCC
AGCAACGCGGCCTTTTTACGGTTCCTGGCCTTTTGCTGGCCTTTTGCTCACATGTTCTTTCCTGCGTTAT
CCCCTGATTCTGTGGATAACCGTATTACCGCCTTTGAGTGAGCTGATACCGCTCGCCGCAGCCGAACGAC
CGAGCGCAGCGAGTCAGTGAGCGAGGAAGCGGAAGAGCGCCTGATGCGGTATTTTCTCCTTACGCATCTG
TGCGGTATTTCACACCGCATATATGGTGCACTCTCAGTACAATCTGCTCTGATGCCGCATAGTTAAGCCA
GTATACACTCCGCTATCGCTACGTGACTGGGTCATGGCTGCGCCCCGACACCCGCCAACACCCGCTGACG
CGCCCTGACGGGCTTGTCTGCTCCCGGCATCCGCTTACAGACAAGCTGTGACCGTCTCCGGGAGCTGCAT
GTGTCAGAGGTTTTCACCGTCATCACCGAAACGCGCGAGGCAGCTGCGGTAAAGCTCATCAGCGTGGTCG
TGAAGCGATTCACAGATGTCTGCCTGTTCATCCGCGTCCAGCTCGTTGAGTTTCTCCAGAAGCGTTAATG
TCTGGCTTCTGATAAAGCGGGCCATGTTAAGGGCGGTTTTTTCCTGTTTGGTCACTGATGCCTCCGTGTA
AGGGGGATTTCTGTTCATGGGGGTAATGATACCGATGAAACGAGAGAGGATGCTCACGATACGGGTTACT
GATGATGAACATGCCCGGTTACTGGAACGTTGTGAGGGTAAACAACTGGCGGTATGGATGCGGCGGGACC
AGAGAAAAATCACTCAGGGTCAATGCCAGCGCTTCGTTAATACAGATGTAGGTGTTCCACAGGGTAGCCA
GCAGCATCCTGCGATGCAGATCCGGAACATAATGGTGCAGGGCGCTGACTTCCGCGTTTCCAGACTTTAC
GAAACACGGAAACCGAAGACCATTCATGTTGTTGCTCAGGTCGCAGACGTTTTGCAGCAGCAGTCGCTTC
ACGTTCGCTCGCGTATCGGTGATTCATTCTGCTAACCAGTAAGGCAACCCCGCCAGCCTAGCCGGGTCCT
CAACGACAGGAGCACGATCATGCGCACCCGTGGGGCCGCCATGCCGGCGATAATGGCCTGCTTCTCGCCG
AAACGTTTGGTGGCGGGACCAGTGACGAAGGCTTGAGCGAGGGCGTGCAAGATTCCGAATACCGCAAGCG
ACAGGCCGATCATCGTCGCGCTCCAGCGAAAGCGGTCCTCGCCGAAAATGACCCAGAGCGCTGCCGGCAC
CTGTCCTACGAGTTGCATGATAAAGAAGACAGTCATAAGTGCGGCGACGATAGTCATGCCCCGCGCCCAC
CGGAAGGAGCTGACTGGGTTGAAGGCTCTCAAGGGCATCGGTCGAGATCCCGGTGCCTAATGAGTGAGCT
AACTTACATTAATTGCGTTGCGCTCACTGCCCGCTTTCCAGTCGGGAAACCTGTCGTGCCAGCTGCATTA
ATGAATCGGCCAACGCGCGGGGAGAGGCGGTTTGCGTATTGGGCGCCAGGGTGGTTTTTCTTTTCACCAG
TGAGACGGGCAACAGCTGATTGCCCTTCACCGCCTGGCCCTGAGAGAGTTGCAGCAAGCGGTCCACGCTG
GTTTGCCCCAGCAGGCGAAAATCCTGTTTGATGGTGGTTAACGGCGGGATATAACATGAGCTGTCTTCGG
TATCGTCGTATCCCACTACCGAGATATCCGCACCAACGCGCAGCCCGGACTCGGTAATGGCGCGCATTGC
GCCCAGCGCCATCTGATCGTTGGCAACCAGCATCGCAGTGGGAACGATGCCCTCATTCAGCATTTGCATG
GTTTGTTGAAAACCGGACATGGCACTCCAGTCGCCTTCCCGTTCCGCTATCGGCTGAATTTGATTGCGAG
TGAGATATTTATGCCAGCCAGCCAGACGCAGACGCGCCGAGACAGAACTTAATGGGCCCGCTAACAGCGC
GATTTGCTGGTGACCCAATGCGACCAGATGCTCCACGCCCAGTCGCGTACCGTCTTCATGGGAGAAAATA
ATACTGTTGATGGGTGTCTGGTCAGAGACATCAAGAAATAACGCCGGAACATTAGTGCAGGCAGCTTCCA
CAGCAATGGCATCCTGGTCATCCAGCGGATAGTTAATGATCAGCCCACTGACGCGTTGCGCGAGAAGATT
GTGCACCGCCGCTTTACAGGCTTCGACGCCGCTTCGTTCTACCATCGACACCACCACGCTGGCACCCAGT
TGATCGGCGCGAGATTTAATCGCCGCGACAATTTGCGACGGCGCGTGCAGGGCCAGACTGGAGGTGGCAA
CGCCAATCAGCAACGACTGTTTGCCCGCCAGTTGTTGTGCCACGCGGTTGGGAATGTAATTCAGCTCCGC
CATCGCCGCTTCCACTTTTTCCCGCGTTTTCGCAGAAACGTGGCTGGCCTGGTTCACCACGCGGGAAACG
GTCTGATAAGAGACACCGGCATACTCTGCGACATCGTATAACGTTACTGGTTTCACATTCACCACCCTGA
ATTGACTCTCTTCCGGGCGCTATCATGCCATACCGCGAAAGGTTTTGCGCCATTCGATGGTGTCCGGGAT
CTCGACGCTCTCCCTTATGCGACTCCTGCATTAGGAAGCAGCCCAGTAGTAGGTTGAGGCCGTTGAGCAC
CGCCGCCGCAAGGAATGGTGCATGCAAGGAGATGGCGCCCAACAGTCCCCCGGCCACGGGGCCTGCCACC
ATACCCACGCCGAAACAAGCGCTCATGAGCCCGAAGTGGCGAGCCCGATCTTCCCCATCGGTGATGTCGG
CGATATAGGCGCCAGCAACCGCACCTGTGGCGCCGGTGATGCCGGCCACGATGCGTCCGGCGTAGAGGAT
CGAGATCTCGATCCCGCGAAATTAATACGACTCACTATAGGGGAATTGTGAGCGGATAACAATTCCCCTC
TAGAAATAATTTTGTTTAACTTTAAGAAGGAGATATACCATGGGCAGCAGCCATCATCATCATCATCACA
GCAGCGGTCTGGAAGTTCTGTTTCAGGGTACCGTCGACCCGACTGGAAAGCGGGCAGTGAGCGCAACGCA
ATTAATGTGAGTTAGCTCACTCATTAGGCACCCCAGGCTTTACACTTTATGCTTCCGGCTCGTATGTTGT
GTGGAATTGTGAGCGGATAACAATTTCACACAGGAAACAGCTATGACCATGATTACGGATTCACTGGCCG
TCGTTTTACAACGTCGTGACTGGGAAAACCCTGGCGTTACCCAACTTAATCGCCTTGCAGCACATCCCCC
TTTCGCCAGCTGGCGTAATAGCGAAGAGGCCCGCACCGATCGCCCTTCCCAACAGTTGCGCAGCCTGAAT
GGCGAATGGCGCCAAGCTTTCTAGACCATTTAAACACCACCACCACCACCACTGAGATCCGGCTGCTAAC
AAAGCCCGAAAGGAAGCTGAGTTGGCTGCTGCCACCGCTGAGCAATAACTAGCATAACCCCTTGGGGCCT
CTAAACGGGTCTTGAGGGGTTTTTTGCTGAAAGGAGGAACTATATCCGGAT
