>Addgene plasmid #41142 | pOPINB | addgene partial sequence | sequence record 61640 | T7 5'-TAATACGACTCACTATAGGG-3'
TTTTGTTTAACTTTAAGAAGGAGATATACCATGGGCAGCAGCCATCATCATCATCATCACAGCAGCGGTC
TGGAAGTTCTGTTTCAGGGTACCGTCGACCCGACTGGAAAGCGGGCAGTGAGCGCAACGCAATTAATGTG
AGTTAGCTCACTCATTAGGCACCCCAGGCTTTACACTTTATGCTTCCGGCTCGTATGTTGTGTGGAATTG
TGAGCGGATAACAATTTCACACAGGAAACAGCTATGACCATGATTACGGATTCACTGGCCGTCGTTTTAC
AACGTCGTGACTGGGAAAACCCTGGCGTTACCCAACTTAATCGCCTTGCAGCACATCCCCCTTTCGCCAG
CTGGCGTAATAGCGAAGAGGCCCGCACCGATCGCCCTTCCCAACAGTTGCGCAGCCTGAATGGCGAATGG
CGCCAAGCTTTCTAGACCATTTAAACACCACCACCACCACCACTGAGATCCGGCTGCTAACAAAGCCCGA
AAGGAAGCTGAGTTGGCTGCTGCCACCGCTGAGCAATAACTAGCATAACCCCTTGGGGCCTCTAAACGGG
TCTTGAGGGGTTTTTTGCTGAAAGGAGGAACTATATCCGGATTGGCGAATGGG
[124 nt withheld, positions 614-737]
C
[91 nt withheld, positions 739-829]
A
[42 nt withheld, positions 831-872]
